Addgene plasmid #84368: hP14H8y
Purpose: antigen for human PRDM14 purification ( aa 1-243)
Depositing lab: Danny Reinberg. Depositing organization: NYU Grossman School of Medicine. Publication: Co-repressor CBFA2T2 regulates pluripotency and germline development. Tu S, Narendra V, Yamaji M, Vidal SE, Rojas LA, Wang X, Kim SY, Garcia BA, Tuschl T, Stadtfeld M, Reinberg D. Nature. 2016 Jun 8;534(7607):387-90. doi: 10.1038/nature18004. PubMed 27281218.
Backbone
  Vector backbone: pET30a
  Backbone manufacturer: Novagen
  Backbone size w/o insert (bp): 5422
  Vector type: Bacterial Expression
Growth in bacteria
  Bacterial resistance: Kanamycin, 50 μg/mL
  Growth temperature: 37°C
  Growth strain: DH5alpha
  Copy number: High Copy
Gene/Insert
  Gene/Insert name: PRDM14
  Species: H. sapiens (human)
  Mutation: contains PRDM14 AA1-243
  Entrez Gene: PRDM14 (a.k.a. PFM11)
  Promoter: T7
  Tag / fusion protein: 6xHis (C terminal on backbone)
  Cloning method: Restriction Enzyme; 5′ cloning site unknown (unknown if destroyed); 3′ cloning site unknown (unknown if destroyed)
  Sequencing primers: 5′ T7; 3′ T7 terminal
Terms and licenses: Academic/Nonprofit Terms; Industry Terms: Not Available to Industry
How to cite: hP14H8y was a gift from Danny Reinberg (Addgene plasmid # 84368 ; http://n2t.net/addgene:84368 ; RRID:Addgene_84368)
