[The description below was written by a language model from this plasmid's Addgene catalogue record and pLannotate feature annotations shown in this document.]
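Description:
hP14H8y is a bacterial expression plasmid built on the Novagen pET30a backbone for producing an N-terminal fragment of human PRDM14 (amino acids 1–243) in E. coli. The sequenced record is about 6.0 kb. It is maintained through a ColE1/pBR322-type origin accompanied by the bom and rop regions. The catalogue lists it as high copy, although rop normally moderates copy number. Selection is by kanamycin through an aminoglycoside phosphotransferase gene. An f1 origin is also present, which allows single-stranded DNA production. The short tetracycline-resistance, AmpR promoter and other small fragments flagged by the automated annotation appear to be backbone remnants rather than functional markers.

The PRDM14 coding fragment sits downstream of a T7 promoter with an adjacent lac operator and the phage T7 gene 10 ribosome binding site, and is followed by a T7 terminator. The plasmid carries its own lacI gene, so transcription is repressed until induction with IPTG in a host that supplies T7 RNA polymerase. The start of the annotated PRDM14 sequence lies just after the ribosome binding site, suggesting that the N-terminal tag region of pET30a is not retained. A backbone-encoded C-terminal polyhistidine tag (6xHis per the catalogue) follows the insert and permits metal-affinity purification. The cloning sites used are not recorded.

PRDM14 is a transcription factor involved in maintaining pluripotency and in germ cell development, acting with its partner CBFA2T2. According to the stated purpose, this construct is used to express and purify the PRDM14 1–243 fragment as an antigen, presumably for antibody generation.
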