Features (pLannotate 1.2.2; 19 found; start..end, strand, type, name):
   1009..1086    -  promoter       lacI promoter: lacI
   1094..1373    -  CDS            TcR (fragment): tetracycline efflux protein; tet; confers resistance to tetracycline
   1399..1417    +  promoter       T7 promoter: promoter for bacteriophage T7 RNA polymerase
   1418..1442    +  protein_bind   lac operator: The lac repressor binds to the lac operator to inhibit transcription in E. coli. This inhibition can be relieved by adding lactose or isopropyl-β-D-thiogalactopyranoside (IPTG). lac repressor encoded by lacI
   1457..1479    +  RBS            RBS: efficient ribosome binding site from bacteriophage T7 gene 10 (Olins and Rangwala, 1989)
   1487..2215    +  CDS            PRDM14 (fragment): PRD14_HUMAN - Experimental evidence at protein level: Swiss-Prot protein existence level 1. Transcription factor that has both positive and negative roles on transcription. Required for the maintenance of embryonic stem cell identity and the reacquisition of pluripotency in somatic cells. May play an essential role in germ cell development at 2 levels: the reacquisition of potential pluripotency, including SOX2 up-regulation, and successful epigenetic reprogramming, characterized by EHMT1 repression. Its association with CBFA2T2 is required for the functions in pluripotency and germ cell forma
   2255..2272    +  CDS            9xHis (fragment): 9xHis affinity tag
   2282..2331    +  CDS            SET1 (fragment): solubility-enhancement tag derived from T7 phage gene 10B
   2339..2386    +  terminator     T7 terminator: transcription terminator for bacteriophage T7 RNA polymerase
   2423..2851    +  rep_origin     f1 ori (sequence partly withheld): f1 bacteriophage origin of replication; arrow indicates direction of (+) strand synthesis
   2904..2961    +  promoter       AmpR promoter (fragment): bla
   2970..3785    -  CDS            KanR: aminoglycoside phosphotransferase; aph(3')-Ia; confers resistance to kanamycin in bacteria or G418 (Geneticin®) in eukaryotes
   3907..4495    +  rep_origin     ori: high-copy-number ColE1/pMB1/pBR322/pUC origin of replication
   4681..4820    -  misc_feature   bom: basis of mobility region from pBR322
   4922..5113    -  CDS            rop: Rop protein, which maintains plasmids at low copy number; rop
   5130..5510    +  CDS            YPB1_ECOLX: Protein predicted: Swiss-Prot protein existence level 4. From Escherichia coli.
   5582..5873    -  CDS            TcR (fragment): tetracycline efflux protein; tet; confers resistance to tetracycline
   5888..5909    -  protein_bind   CAP binding site: CAP binding activates transcription in the presence of cAMP. E. coli catabolite activator protein
   5922..1008    -  CDS            lacI (across the origin): lac repressor; lacI; The lac repressor binds to the lac operator to inhibit transcription in E. coli. This inhibition can be relieved by adding lactose or isopropyl-β-D-thiogalactopyranoside (IPTG).
>Addgene plasmid #84368 | hP14H8y | addgene full sequence | sequence record 171358 | Addgene NGS Result
GGTTTGCGTATTGGGCGCCAGGGTGGTTTTTCTTTTCACCAGTGAGACGGGCAACAGCTGATTGCCCTTC
ACCGCCTGGCCCTGAGAGAGTTGCAGCAAGCGGTCCACGCTGGTTTGCCCCAGCAGGCGAAAATCCTGTT
TGATGGTGGTTAACGGCGGGATATAACATGAGCTGTCTTCGGTATCGTCGTATCCCACTACCGAGATGTC
CGCACCAACGCGCAGCCCGGACTCGGTAATGGCGCGCATTGCGCCCAGCGCCATCTGATCGTTGGCAACC
AGCATCGCAGTGGGAACGATGCCCTCATTCAGCATTTGCATGGTTTGTTGAAAACCGGACATGGCACTCC
AGTCGCCTTCCCGTTCCGCTATCGGCTGAATTTGATTGCGAGTGAGATATTTATGCCAGCCAGCCAGACG
CAGACGCGCCGAGACAGAACTTAATGGGCCCGCTAACAGCGCGATTTGCTGGTGACCCAATGCGACCAGA
TGCTCCACGCCCAGTCGCGTACCGTCTTCATGGGAGAAAATAATACTGTTGATGGGTGTCTGGTCAGAGA
CATCAAGAAATAACGCCGGAACATTAGTGCAGGCAGCTTCCACAGCAATGGCATCCTGGTCATCCAGCGG
ATAGTTAATGATCAGCCCACTGACGCGTTGCGCGAGAAGATTGTGCACCGCCGCTTTACAGGCTTCGACG
CCGCTTCGTTCTACCATCGACACCACCACGCTGGCACCCAGTTGATCGGCGCGAGATTTAATCGCCGCGA
CAATTTGCGACGGCGCGTGCAGGGCCAGACTGGAGGTGGCAACGCCAATCAGCAACGACTGTTTGCCCGC
CAGTTGTTGTGCCACGCGGTTGGGAATGTAATTCAGCTCCGCCATCGCCGCTTCCACTTTTTCCCGCGTT
TTCGCAGAAACGTGGCTGGCCTGGTTCACCACGCGGGAAACGGTCTGATAAGAGACACCGGCATACTCTG
CGACATCGTATAACGTTACTGGTTTCACATTCACCACCCTGAATTGACTCTCTTCCGGGCGCTATCATGC
CATACCGCGAAAGGTTTTGCGCCATTCGATGGTGTCCGGGATCTCGACGCTCTCCCTTATGCGACTCCTG
CATTAGGAAGCAGCCCAGTAGTAGGTTGAGGCCGTTGAGCACCGCCGCCGCAAGGAATGGTGCATGCAAG
GAGATGGCGCCCAACAGTCCCCCGGCCACGGGGCCTGCCACCATACCCACGCCGAAACAAGCGCTCATGA
GCCCGAAGTGGCGAGCCCGATCTTCCCCATCGGTGATGTCGGCGATATAGGCGCCAGCAACCGCACCTGT
GGCGCCGGTGATGCCGGCCACGATGCGTCCGGCGTAGAGGATCGAGATCGATCTCGATCCCGCGAAATTA
ATACGACTCACTATAGGGGAATTGTGAGCGGATAACAATTCCCCTCTAGAAATAATTTTGTTTAACTTTA
AGAAGGAGATATACATATGGCTCTACCCCGGCCAAGTGAGGCCGTGCCTCAGGACAAGGTGTGCTACCCG
CCGGAGAGCAGCCCGCAGAACCTGGCCGCGTACTACACGCCTTTCCCGTCCTATGGACACTACAGAAACA
GCCTGGCCACCGTGGAGGAAGACTTCCAACCTTTCCGGCAGCTGGAGGCCGCAGCGTCTGCTGCCCCCGC
CATGCCCCCCTTCCCCTTCCGGATGGCGCCTCCCTTGCTGAGCCCGGGTCTGGGCCTACAGAGGGAGCCT
CTCTACGATCTGCCCTGGTACAGCAAGCTGCCACCGTGGTACCCAATTCCCCACGTCCCCAGGGAAGTGC
CGCCCTTCCTGAGCAGCAGCCACGAGTACGCGGGTGCCAGCAGTGAAGATCTGGGCCACCAAATCATTGG
TGGCGACAACGAGAGTGGCCCGTGTTGTGGACCTGACACTTTAATTCCACCGCCCCCTGCGGATGCTTCT
CTGTTACCTGAGGGGCTGAGGACCTCCCAGTTATTACCTTGCTCACCCAGCAAGCAGTCAGAGGATGGTC
CCAAACCCTCCAACCAAGAAGGGAAGTCCCCTGCTCGGTTCCAGTTCACGGAGGAGGACCTGCACTTCGT
TCTGTACGGGGTCACTCCCAGCCTGGAGCACCCAGCCAGCCTGCACCATGCGATTTCAGGCCTCCTGGTC
CCCCCAGACAGCTCTGGATCTGATTCTCTTCCTCAAACTCTGGATGAATTCGAGCTCCGTCGACAAGCTT
CGGCCGCACTCGAGCACCACCACCACCACCACTGAGATCCGGCTGCTAACAAAGCCCGAAAGGAAGCTGA
GTTGGCTGCTGCCACCGCTGAGCAATAACTAGCATAACCCCTTGGGGCCTCTAAACGGGTCTTGAGGGGT
TTTTTGCTGAAAGGAGGAACTATATCCGGATTGGCGAATGGG
[124 nt withheld, positions 2423-2546]
C
[91 nt withheld, positions 2548-2638]
A
[49 nt withheld, positions 2640-2688]
CCTTTGACGTTGGAGTCCACGTTCTTT
[37 nt withheld, positions 2716-2752]
ACCCTATCTCGGTCTATTCTTTTGATTTATAAGGGATTTTGCCGATTTCGGCCTATTGGTTAAAAAATGA
GCTGATTTAACAAAAATTTAACGCGAATTTTAACAAAATATTAACGCTTACAATTTAGGTGGCACTTTTC
GGGGAAATGTGCGCGGAACCCCTATTTGTTTATTTTTCTAAATACATTCAAATATGTATCCGCTCATGAA
TTAATTCTTAGAAAAACTCATCGAGCATCAAATGAAACTGCAATTTATTCATATCAGGATTATCAATACC
ATATTTTTGAAAAAGCCGTTTCTGTAATGAAGGAGAAAACTCACCGAGGCAGTTCCATAGGATGGCAAGA
TCCTGGTATCGGTCTGCGATTCCGACTCGTCCAACATCAATACAACCTATTAATTTCCCCTCGTCAAAAA
TAAGGTTATCAAGTGAGAAATCACCATGAGTGACGACTGAATCCGGTGAGAATGGCAAAAGTTTATGCAT
TTCTTTCCAGACTTGTTCAACAGGCCAGCCATTACGCTCGTCATCAAAATCACTCGCATCAACCAAACCG
TTATTCATTCGTGATTGCGCCTGAGCGAGACGAAATACGCGATCGCTGTTAAAAGGACAATTACAAACAG
GAATCGAATGCAACCGGCGCAGGAACACTGCCAGCGCATCAACAATATTTTCACCTGAATCAGGATATTC
TTCTAATACCTGGAATGCTGTTTTCCCGGGGATCGCAGTGGTGAGTAACCATGCATCATCAGGAGTACGG
ATAAAATGCTTGATGGTCGGAAGAGGCATAAATTCCGTCAGCCAGTTTAGTCTGACCATCTCATCTGTAA
CATCATTGGCAACGCTACCTTTGCCATGTTTCAGAAACAACTCTGGCGCATCGGGCTTCCCATACAATCG
ATAGATTGTCGCACCTGATTGCCCGACATTATCGCGAGCCCATTTATACCCATATAAATCAGCATCCATG
TTGGAATTTAATCGCGGCCTAGAGCAAGACGTTTCCCGTTGAATATGGCTCATAACACCCCTTGTATTAC
TGTTTATGTAAGCAGACAGTTTTATTGTTCATGACCAAAATCCCTTAACGTGAGTTTTCGTTCCACTGAG
CGTCAGACCCCGTAGAAAAGATCAAAGGATCTTCTTGAGATCCTTTTTTTCTGCGCGTAATCTGCTGCTT
GCAAACAAAAAAACCACCGCTACCAGCGGTGGTTTGTTTGCCGGATCAAGAGCTACCAACTCTTTTTCCG
AAGGTAACTGGCTTCAGCAGAGCGCAGATACCAAATACTGTCCTTCTAGTGTAGCCGTAGTTAGGCCACC
ACTTCAAGAACTCTGTAGCACCGCCTACATACCTCGCTCTGCTAATCCTGTTACCAGTGGCTGCTGCCAG
TGGCGATAAGTCGTGTCTTACCGGGTTGGACTCAAGACGATAGTTACCGGATAAGGCGCAGCGGTCGGGC
TGAACGGGGGGTTCGTGCACACAGCCCAGCTTGGAGCGAACGACCTACACCGAACTGAGATACCTACAGC
GTGAGCTATGAGAAAGCGCCACGCTTCCCGAAGGGAGAAAGGCGGACAGGTATCCGGTAAGCGGCAGGGT
CGGAACAGGAGAGCGCACGAGGGAGCTTCCAGGGGGAAACGCCTGGTATCTTTATAGTCCTGTCGGGTTT
CGCCACCTCTGACTTGAGCGTCGATTTTTGTGATGCTCGTCAGGGGGGCGGAGCCTATGGAAAAACGCCA
GCAACGCGGCCTTTTTACGGTTCCTGGCCTTTTGCTGGCCTTTTGCTCACATGTTCTTTCCTGCGTTATC
CCCTGATTCTGTGGATAACCGTATTACCGCCTTTGAGTGAGCTGATACCGCTCGCCGCAGCCGAACGACC
GAGCGCAGCGAGTCAGTGAGCGAGGAAGCGGAAGAGCGCCTGATGCGGTATTTTCTCCTTACGCATCTGT
GCGGTATTTCACACCGCAATGGTGCACTCTCAGTACAATCTGCTCTGATGCCGCATAGTTAAGCCAGTAT
ACACTCCGCTATCGCTACGTGACTGGGTCATGGCTGCGCCCCGACACCCGCCAACACCCGCTGACGCGCC
CTGACGGGCTTGTCTGCTCCCGGCATCCGCTTACAGACAAGCTGTGACCGTCTCCGGGAGCTGCATGTGT
CAGAGGTTTTCACCGTCATCACCGAAACGCGCGAGGCAGCTGCGGTAAAGCTCATCAGCGTGGTCGTGAA
GCGATTCACAGATGTCTGCCTGTTCATCCGCGTCCAGCTCGTTGAGTTTCTCCAGAAGCGTTAATGTCTG
GCTTCTGATAAAGCGGGCCATGTTAAGGGCGGTTTTTTCCTGTTTGGTCACTGATGCCTCCGTGTAAGGG
GGATTTCTGTTCATGGGGGTAATGATACCGATGAAACGAGAGAGGATGCTCACGATACGGGTTACTGATG
ATGAACATGCCCGGTTACTGGAACGTTGTGAGGGTAAACAACTGGCGGTATGGATGCGGCGGGACCAGAG
AAAAATCACTCAGGGTCAATGCCAGCGCTTCGTTAATACAGATGTAGGTGTTCCACAGGGTAGCCAGCAG
CATCCTGCGATGCAGATCCGGAACATAATGGTGCAGGGCGCTGACTTCCGCGTTTCCAGACTTTACGAAA
CACGGAAACCGAAGACCATTCATGTTGTTGCTCAGGTCGCAGACGTTTTGCAGCAGCAGTCGCTTCACGT
TCGCTCGCGTATCGGTGATTCATTCTGCTAACCAGTAAGGCAACCCCGCCAGCCTAGCCGGGTCCTCAAC
GACAGGAGCACGATCATGCGCACCCGTGGGGCCGCCATGCCGGCGATAATGGCCTGCTTCTCGCCGAAAC
GTTTGGTGGCGGGACCAGTGACGAAGGCTTGAGCGAGGGCGTGCAAGATTCCGAATACCGCAAGCGACAG
GCCGATCATCGTCGCGCTCCAGCGAAAGCGGTCCTCGCCGAAAATGACCCAGAGCGCTGCCGGCACCTGT
CCTACGAGTTGCATGATAAAGAAGACAGTCATAAGTGCGGCGACGATAGTCATGCCCCGCGCCCACCGGA
AGGAGCTGACTGGGTTGAAGGCTCTCAAGGGCATCGGTCGAGATCCCGGTGCCTAATGAGTGAGCTAACT
TACATTAATTGCGTTGCGCTCACTGCCCGCTTTCCAGTCGGGAAACCTGTCGTGCCAGCTGCATTAATGA
ATCGGCCAACGCGCGGGGAGAGGC
